Addgene plasmid #212638: pLV_EF1a_Gag
Purpose: Lentivirus vector to express MLV Gag
Depositing lab: Paul Blainey. Depositing organization: Broad Institute. Publication: Live-cell transcriptomics with engineered virus-like particles. Najia MA, Le A, Borrajo J, Pruett L, Tsai F, Ogi R, Huang JY, Griffith LG, Daley GQ, Blainey PC. Cell. 2026 Sep 1:S0092-8674(26)00932-3. doi: 10.1016/j.cell.2026.08.005. PubMed 42679822.
Backbone
  Vector backbone: pLenti
  Vector type: Mammalian Expression, Lentiviral
  Selectable markers: Zeocin ; mNeon
Growth in bacteria
  Bacterial resistance: Ampicillin, 100 μg/mL
  Growth temperature: 30°C
  Growth strain: NEB Stable
  Copy number: High Copy
Gene/Insert
  Gene/Insert name: MLV Gag (UniProt ID: P03332)
  Species: MoMLV
  Entrez Gene: gag (a.k.a. MLVgp8)
  Promoter: EF1a
  Cloning method: Gibson Cloning
  Sequencing primers: 5′ gcgatggagtttccccacactg
Resource information
  A portion of this plasmid was derived from a plasmid made by: The MLV Gag ORF was cloned from MLV Gag-YFP (Addgene Plasmid #1813, a gift from Walther Mothes)
Terms and licenses: Academic/Nonprofit Terms; Industry Terms: Not Available to Industry
Depositor comments: Please visit https://doi.org/10.1101/2024.10.01.616098 for bioRxiv preprint.
How to cite: pLV_EF1a_Gag was a gift from Paul Blainey (Addgene plasmid # 212638 ; http://n2t.net/addgene:212638 ; RRID:Addgene_212638)
