[The description below was written by a language model from this plasmid's Addgene catalogue record and pLannotate feature annotations shown in this document.]
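Description:
pLV_EF1a_Gag is a third-generation-style, self-inactivating HIV-1 lentiviral transfer plasmid built on a pLenti backbone for stable expression of the Moloney murine leukemia virus (MoMLV) Gag polyprotein in mammalian cells. In bacteria it is maintained through a high-copy ColE1/pUC-type origin and selected with ampicillin via the bla gene. The backbone also carries an f1 origin, an SV40 origin and remnants of a lac/lacZα cloning region flanked by T7 and T3 promoters. The viral genome is transcribed from an RSV promoter fused to a truncated 5' LTR and contains the HIV-1 Ψ packaging signal with a partial HIV-1 gag fragment, the RRE for Rev-dependent nuclear export, and the cPPT/CTS. It ends in a ΔU3 3' LTR that inactivates LTR promoter activity after integration, followed by an SV40 polyadenylation signal.

The internal cassette is driven by the human EF-1α core promoter with its intron A. Immediately downstream lies the MLV Gag open reading frame, which the record says was taken from an earlier MLV Gag-YFP plasmid and inserted by Gibson assembly. The automated annotation labels only the first part of this region as a truncated MMLV gag feature, and the stretch between it and the next feature is unannotated, presumably the rest of the ORF. Gag is followed by mNeonGreen and a BleoR (Sh ble) coding sequence, matching the listed mNeon fluorescent and Zeocin selection markers. The elements linking these three coding sequences are not annotated, so the record does not state how they are co-expressed. A WPRE follows to enhance transcript expression. The associated work concerns engineered virus-like particles for live-cell transcriptomics, consistent with use of this vector to generate cell lines that stably produce MLV Gag.
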