Features (pLannotate 1.2.2; 28 found; start..end, strand, type, name):
      5..231     +  promoter       RSV promoter: Rous sarcoma virus enhancer/promoter
    232..412     +  LTR            5' LTR (truncated): truncated 5' long terminal repeat (LTR) from HIV-1
    459..584     +  misc_feature   HIV-1 Ψ: packaging signal of human immunodeficiency virus type 1
    568..931     +  CDS            HIV-1 gag (fragment): gag protein from human immunodeficiency virus 1; gag
   1077..1310    +  misc_feature   RRE: The Rev response element (RRE) of HIV-1 allows for Rev-dependent mRNA export from the nucleus to the cytoplasm.
   1720..1837    +  misc_feature   cPPT/CTS: central polypurine tract and central termination sequence of HIV-1
   1903..1969    +  CDS            small t antigen (fragment): SV40 (simian virus 40) small t antigen
   1995..2206    +  promoter       EF-1α core promoter: core promoter for human elongation factor EF-1α
   2207..3145    +  intron         EF-1α intron A: intron upstream of the start codon of human EF-1α
   3170..3586    +  CDS            gag (truncated): truncated Moloney murine leukemia virus (MMLV) gag gene lacking the start codon
   4823..5524    +  CDS            mNeonGreen: mNeonGreen is a basic (constitutively fluorescent) green/yellow fluorescent protein published in 2013, derived from Branchiostoma lanceolatum. It is reported to be a very rapidly-maturing monomer with moderate acid sensitivity.
   5590..5962    +  CDS            BleoR (fragment): antibiotic-binding protein; Sh ble from Streptoalloteichus hindustanus; confers resistance to bleomycin, phleomycin, and Zeocin™
   5978..6566    +  misc_feature   WPRE: woodchuck hepatitis virus posttranscriptional regulatory element
   6617..6636    +  misc_feature   cPPT/CTS (fragment): central polypurine tract and central termination sequence of HIV-1
   6638..6871    +  LTR            3' LTR (ΔU3): self-inactivating 3' long terminal repeat (LTR) from HIV-1
   6949..7070    +  polyA_signal   SV40 poly(A) signal: SV40 polyadenylation signal
   7110..7245    +  rep_origin     SV40 ori: SV40 origin of replication
   7266..7284    -  promoter       T7 promoter: promoter for bacteriophage T7 RNA polymerase
   7292..7447    +  CDS            lacZα (fragment): LacZα fragment of β-galactosidase; lacZ fragment
   7452..7880    +  rep_origin     f1 ori (sequence partly withheld): f1 bacteriophage origin of replication; arrow indicates direction of (+) strand synthesis
   7933..8037    +  promoter       AmpR promoter: bla
   8038..8898    +  CDS            AmpR: β-lactamase; bla; confers resistance to ampicillin, carbenicillin, and related antibiotics
   9069..9657    +  rep_origin     ori: high-copy-number ColE1/pMB1/pBR322/pUC origin of replication
   9840..9932    +  CDS            lacI (fragment): lac repressor; lacI; The lac repressor binds to the lac operator to inhibit transcription in E. coli. This inhibition can be relieved by adding lactose or isopropyl-β-D-thiogalactopyranoside (IPTG).
   9945..9966    +  protein_bind   CAP binding site: CAP binding activates transcription in the presence of cAMP. E. coli catabolite activator protein
   9981..10011   +  promoter       lac promoter: promoter for the E. coli lac operon
  10019..10035   +  protein_bind   lac operator: The lac repressor binds to the lac operator to inhibit transcription in E. coli. This inhibition can be relieved by adding lactose or isopropyl-β-D-thiogalactopyranoside (IPTG). lac repressor encoded by lacI
  10080..10098   +  promoter       T3 promoter: promoter for bacteriophage T3 RNA polymerase
>Addgene plasmid #212638 | pLV_EF1a_Gag | addgene full sequence | sequence record 420184 | Addgene NGS Result
TTAATGTAGTCTTATGCAATACTCTTGTAGTCTTGCAACATGGTAACGATGAGTTAGCAACATGCCTTAC
AAGGAGAGAAAAAGCACCGTGCATGCCGATTGGTGGAAGTAAGGTGGTACGATCGTGCCTTATTAGGAAG
GCAACAGACGGGTCTGACATGGATTGGACGAACCACTGAATTGCCGCATTGCAGAGATATTGTATTTAAG
TGCCTAGCTCGATACATAAACGGGTCTCTCTGGTTAGACCAGATCTGAGCCTGGGAGCTCTCTGGCTAAC
TAGGGAACCCACTGCTTAAGCCTCAATAAAGCTTGCCTTGAGTGCTTCAAGTAGTGTGTGCCCGTCTGTT
GTGTGACTCTGGTAACTAGAGATCCCTCAGACCCTTTTAGTCAGTGTGGAAAATCTCTAGCAGTGGCGCC
CGAACAGGGACTTGAAAGCGAAAGGGAAACCAGAGGAGCTCTCTCGACGCAGGACTCGGCTTGCTGAAGC
GCGCACGGCAAGAGGCGAGGGGCGGCGACTGGTGAGTACGCCAAAAATTTTGACTAGCGGAGGCTAGAAG
GAGAGAGATGGGTGCGAGAGCGTCAGTATTAAGCGGGGGAGAATTAGATCGCGATGGGAAAAAATTCGGT
TAAGGCCAGGGGGAAAGAAAAAATATAAATTAAAACATATAGTATGGGCAAGCAGGGAGCTAGAACGATT
CGCAGTTAATCCTGGCCTGTTAGAAACATCAGAAGGCTGTAGACAAATACTGGGACAGCTACAACCATCC
CTTCAGACAGGATCAGAAGAACTTAGATCATTATATAATACAGTAGCAACCCTCTATTGTGTGCATCAAA
GGATAGAGATAAAAGACACCAAGGAAGCTTTAGACAAGATAGAGGAAGAGCAAAACAAAAGTAAGACCAC
CGCACAGCAAGCGGCCGCTGATCTTCAGACCTGGAGGAGGAGATATGAGGGACAATTGGAGAAGTGAATT
ATATAAATATAAAGTAGTAAAAATTGAACCATTAGGAGTAGCACCCACCAAGGCAAAGAGAAGAGTGGTG
CAGAGAGAAAAAAGAGCAGTGGGAATAGGAGCTTTGTTCCTTGGGTTCTTGGGAGCAGCAGGAAGCACTA
TGGGCGCAGCGTCAATGACGCTGACGGTACAGGCCAGACAATTATTGTCTGGTATAGTGCAGCAGCAGAA
CAATTTGCTGAGGGCTATTGAGGCGCAACAGCATCTGTTGCAACTCACAGTCTGGGGCATCAAGCAGCTC
CAGGCAAGAATCCTGGCTGTGGAAAGATACCTAAAGGATCAACAGCTCCTGGGGATTTGGGGTTGCTCTG
GAAAACTCATTTGCACCACTGCTGTGCCTTGGAATGCTAGTTGGAGTAATAAATCTCTGGAACAGATTTG
GAATCACACGACCTGGATGGAGTGGGACAGAGAAATTAACAATTACACAAGCTTAATACACTCCTTAATT
GAAGAATCGCAAAACCAGCAAGAAAAGAATGAACAAGAATTATTGGAATTAGATAAATGGGCAAGTTTGT
GGAATTGGTTTAACATAACAAATTGGCTGTGGTATATAAAATTATTCATAATGATAGTAGGAGGCTTGGT
AGGTTTAAGAATAGTTTTTGCTGTACTTTCTATAGTGAATAGAGTTAGGCAGGGATATTCACCATTATCG
TTTCAGAATCTTGAGACAAATGGCAGTATTCATCCACAATTTTAAAAGAAAAGGGGGGATTGGGGGGTAC
AGTGCAGGGGAAAGAATAGTAGACATAATAGCAACAGACATACAAACTAAAGAATTACAAAAACAAATTA
CAAAAATTCAAAATTTTCGGGTTTATTACAGGGACAGCAGAGATCCACTTTGGCGCCGGCTCGAGGGGGC
CCGGGTGCAAAGATGGATAAAGTTTTAAACAGAGAGGAATCTTTGCAGCTAATGGACCTTCTAGGTCTTG
AAAGGAGTGGGAATTGGCTCCGGTGCCCGTCAGTGGGCAGAGCGCACATCGCCCACAGTCCCCGAGAAGT
TGGGGGGAGGGGTCGGCAATTGATCCGGTGCCTAGAGAAGGTGGCGCGGGGTAAACTGGGAAAGTGATGT
CGTGTACTGGCTCCGCCTTTTTCCCGAGGGTGGGGGAGAACCGTATATAAGTGCAGTAGTCGCCGTGAAC
GTTCTTTTTCGCAACGGGTTTGCCGCCAGAACACAGGTAAGTGCCGTGTGTGGTTCCCGCGGGCCTGGCC
TCTTTACGGGTTATGGCCCTTGCGTGCCTTGAATTACTTCCACCTGGCTGCAGTACGTGATTCTTGATCC
CGAGCTTCGGGTTGGAAGTGGGTGGGAGAGTTCGAGGCCTTGCGCTTAAGGAGCCCCTTCGCCTCGTGCT
TGAGTTGAGGCCTGGCCTGGGCGCTGGGGCCGCCGCGTGCGAATCTGGTGGCACCTTCGCGCCTGTCTCG
CTGCTTTCGATAAGTCTCTAGCCATTTAAAATTTTTGATGACCTGCTGCGACGCTTTTTTTCTGGCAAGA
TAGTCTTGTAAATGCGGGCCAAGATCTGCACACTGGTATTTCGGTTTTTGGGGCCGCGGGCGGCGACGGG
GCCCGTGCGTCCCAGCGCACATGTTCGGCGAGGCGGGGCCTGCGAGCGCGGCCACCGAGAATCGGACGGG
GGTAGTCTCAAGCTGGCCGGCCTGCTCTGGTGCCTGGCCTCGCGCCGCCGTGTATCGCCCCGCCCTGGGC
GGCAAGGCTGGCCCGGTCGGCACCAGTTGCGTGAGCGGAAAGATGGCCGCTTCCCGGCCCTGCTGCAGGG
AGCTCAAAATGGAGGACGCGGCGCTCGGGAGAGCGGGCGGGTGAGTCACCCACACAAAGGAAAAGGGCCT
TTCCGTCCTCAGCCGTCGCTTCATGTGACTCCACGGAGTACCGGGCGCCGTCCAGGCACCTCGATTAGTT
CTCGAGCTTTTGGAGTACGTCGTCTTTAGGTTGGGGGGAGGGGTTTTATGCGATGGAGTTTCCCCACACT
GAGTGGGTGGAGACTGAAGTTAGGCCAGCTTGGCACTTGATGTAATTCTCCTTGGAATTTGCCCTTTTTG
AGTTTGGATCTTGGTTCATTCTCAAGCCTCAGACAGTGGTTCAAAGTTTTTTTCTTCCATTTCAGGTGTC
GTGACGTACGGCCACCATGGGCCAGACTGTTACCACTCCCTTAAGTTTGACCTTAGGTCACTGGAAAGAT
GTCGAGCGGATCGCTCACAACCAGTCGGTAGATGTCAAGAAGAGACGTTGGGTTACCTTCTGCTCTGCAG
AATGGCCAACCTTTAACGTCGGATGGCCGCGAGACGGCACCTTTAACCGAGACCTCATCACCCAGGTTAA
GATCAAGGTCTTTTCACCTGGCCCGCATGGACACCCAGACCAGGTCCCCTACATCGTGACCTGGGAAGCC
TTGGCTTTTGACCCCCCTCCCTGGGTCAAGCCCTTTGTACACCCTAAGCCTCCGCCTCCTCTTCCTCCAT
CCGCCCCGTCTCTCCCCCTTGAACCTCCTCGTTCGACCCCGCCTCGATCCTCCCTTTATCCAGCCCTCAC
TCCTTCTCTAGGCGCCAAACCTAAACCTCAAGTTCTTTCTGACAGTGGGGGGCCGCTCATCGACCTACTT
ACAGAAGACCCCCCGCCTTATAGGGACCCAAGACCACCCCCTTCCGACAGGGACGGAAATGGTGGAGAAG
CGACCCCTGCGGGAGAGGCACCGGACCCCTCCCCAATGGCATCTCGCCTACGTGGGAGACGGGAGCCCCC
TGTGGCCGACTCCACTACCTCGCAGGCATTCCCCCTCCGCGCAGGAGGAAACGGACAGCTTCAATACTGG
CCGTTCTCCTCTTCTGACCTTTACAACTGGAAAAATAATAACCCTTCTTTTTCTGAAGATCCAGGTAAAC
TGACAGCTCTGATCGAGTCTGTCCTCATCACCCATCAGCCCACCTGGGACGACTGTCAGCAGCTGTTGGG
GACTCTGCTGACCGGAGAAGAAAAACAACGGGTGCTCTTAGAGGCTAGAAAGGCGGTGCGGGGCGATGAT
GGGCGCCCCACTCAACTGCCCAATGAAGTCGATGCCGCTTTTCCCCTCGAGCGCCCAGACTGGGATTACA
CCACCCAGGCAGGTAGGAACCACCTAGTCCACTATCGCCAGTTGCTCCTAGCGGGTCTCCAAAACGCGGG
CAGAAGCCCCACCAATTTGGCCAAGGTAAAAGGAATAACACAAGGGCCCAATGAGTCTCCCTCGGCCTTC
CTAGAGAGACTTAAGGAAGCCTATCGCAGGTACACTCCTTATGACCCTGAGGACCCAGGGCAAGAAACTA
ATGTGTCTATGTCTTTCATTTGGCAGTCTGCCCCAGACATTGGGAGAAAGTTAGAGAGGTTAGAAGATTT
AAAAAACAAGACGCTTGGAGATTTGGTTAGAGAGGCAGAAAAGATCTTTAATAAACGAGAAACCCCGGAA
GAAAGAGAGGAACGTATCAGGAGAGAAACAGAGGAAAAAGAAGAACGCCGTAGGACAGAGGATGAGCAGA
AAGAGAAAGAAAGAGATCGTAGGAGACATAGAGAGATGAGCAAGCTATTGGCCACTGTCGTTAGTGGACA
GAAACAGGATAGACAGGGAGGAGAACGAAGGAGGTCCCAACTCGATCGCGACCAGTGTGCCTACTGCAAA
GAAAAGGGGCACTGGGCTAAAGATTGTCCCAAGAAACCACGAGGACCTCGGGGACCAAGACCGCAGGGAT
CCGGCGCAACAAACTTCTCTCTGCTGAAACAAGCCGGAGATGTCGAAGAGAATCCTGGACCGGTCAGCAA
GGGCGAGGAGGACAACGCCTCTCTCCCAGCGACACACGAGTTACACATCTTTGGCTCCATCAACGGTGTG
GACTTCGACCTCGTGGGTCAGGGCACCGGCAATCCAAACGACGGTTACGAGGAGCTCAACCTCAAGTCCA
CCAAGGGCGACCTCCAGTTCTCCCCCTGGATTCTGGTCCCTCATATCGGGTACGGCTTCCATCAGTACCT
GCCCTACCCAGACGGGATGTCGCCTTTCCAGGCCGCCATGGTGGACGGCTCCGGATACCAAGTCCATCGC
ACAATGCAGTTCGAAGACGGTGCCTCCCTTACTGTCAACTACCGCTACACCTACGAGGGAAGCCACATCA
AAGGAGAGGCCCAGGTCAAGGGGACTGGTTTCCCTGCCGACGGTCCTGTCCTCACCAACTCGCTCACCGC
TGCGGACTGGTGCAGGTCGAAGAAGACTTACCCCAACGACAAAACCATCATCAGTACCTTCAAGTGGAGT
TACACCACTGGAAACGGCAAGCGCTACCGGAGCACTGCGCGGACCACCTACACCTTTGCCAAGCCAATGG
CGGCCAACTATCTCAAGAACCAGCCGATGTACGTGTTCCGCAAGACGGAGCTCAAGCACTCCAAGACCGA
GCTCAACTTCAAGGAGTGGCAAAAGGCCTTTACCGACGTCATGGGCATGGACGAGCTCTACAAGGGATCC
GGCGCAACAAACTTCTCTCTGCTCAAACAAGCCGGCGACGTCGAAGAGAATCCTGGGCCGGCCAAGTTGA
CCAGTGCCGTTCCGGTGCTCACCGCGCGCGACGTCGCCGGAGCGGTCGAGTTCTGGACCGACCGGCTCGG
GTTCTCCCGGGACTTCGTGGAGGACGACTTCGCCGGTGTGGTCCGGGACGACGTGACCCTGTTCATCAGC
GCGGTCCAGGACCAGGTGGTGCCGGACAACACCCTGGCCTGGGTGTGGGTGCGCGGCCTGGACGAGCTGT
ACGCCGAGTGGTCGGAGGTCGTGTCCACGAACTTCCGGGACGCCTCCGGGCCGGCCATGACCGAGATCGG
CGAGCAGCCGTGGGGGCGGGAGTTCGCCCTGCGCGACCCGGCCGGCAACTGCGTGCACTTCGTGGCCGAG
GAGCAGGACTGAACGCGTTAAGTCGACAATCAACCTCTGGATTACAAAATTTGTGAAAGATTGACTGGTA
TTCTTAACTATGTTGCTCCTTTTACGCTATGTGGATACGCTGCTTTAATGCCTTTGTATCATGCTATTGC
TTCCCGTATGGCTTTCATTTTCTCCTCCTTGTATAAATCCTGGTTGCTGTCTCTTTATGAGGAGTTGTGG
CCCGTTGTCAGGCAACGTGGCGTGGTGTGCACTGTGTTTGCTGACGCAACCCCCACTGGTTGGGGCATTG
CCACCACCTGTCAGCTCCTTTCCGGGACTTTCGCTTTCCCCCTCCCTATTGCCACGGCGGAACTCATCGC
CGCCTGCCTTGCCCGCTGCTGGACAGGGGCTCGGCTGTTGGGCACTGACAATTCCGTGGTGTTGTCGGGG
AAATCATCGTCCTTTCCTTGGCTGCTCGCCTGTGTTGCCACCTGGATTCTGCGCGGGACGTCCTTCTGCT
ACGTCCCTTCGGCCCTCAATCCAGCGGACCTTCCTTCCCGCGGCCTGCTGCCGGCTCTGCGGCCTCTTCC
GCGTCTTCGCCTTCGCCCTCAGACGAGTCGGATCTCCCTTTGGGCCGCCTCCCCGCGTCGACTTTAAGAC
CAATGACTTACAAGGCAGCTGTAGATCTTAGCCACTTTTTAAAAGAAAAGGGGGGACTGGAAGGGCTAAT
TCACTCCCAACGAAGACAAGATCTGCTTTTTGCTTGTACTGGGTCTCTCTGGTTAGACCAGATCTGAGCC
TGGGAGCTCTCTGGCTAACTAGGGAACCCACTGCTTAAGCCTCAATAAAGCTTGCCTTGAGTGCTTCAAG
TAGTGTGTGCCCGTCTGTTGTGTGACTCTGGTAACTAGAGATCCCTCAGACCCTTTTAGTCAGTGTGGAA
AATCTCTAGCAGTACGTATAGTAGTTCATGTCATCTTATTATTCAGTATTTATAACTTGCAAAGAAATGA
ATATCAGAGAGTGAGAGGAACTTGTTTATTGCAGCTTATAATGGTTACAAATAAAGCAATAGCATCACAA
ATTTCACAAATAAAGCATTTTTTTCACTGCATTCTAGTTGTGGTTTGTCCAAACTCATCAATGTATCTTA
TCATGTCTGGCTCTAGCTATCCCGCCCCTAACTCCGCCCATCCCGCCCCTAACTCCGCCCAGTTCCGCCC
ATTCTCCGCCCCATGGCTGACTAATTTTTTTTATTTATGCAGAGGCCGAGGCCGCCTCGGCCTCTGAGCT
ATTCCAGAAGTAGTGAGGAGGCTTTTTTGGAGGCCTAGGGACGTACCCAATTCGCCCTATAGTGAGTCGT
ATTACGCGCGCTCACTGGCCGTCGTTTTACAACGTCGTGACTGGGAAAACCCTGGCGTTACCCAACTTAA
TCGCCTTGCAGCACATCCCCCTTTCGCCAGCTGGCGTAATAGCGAAGAGGCCCGCACCGATCGCCCTTCC
CAACAGTTGCGCAGCCTGAATGGCGAATGGG
[124 nt withheld, positions 7452-7575]
C
[91 nt withheld, positions 7577-7667]
A
[49 nt withheld, positions 7669-7717]
CCTTTGACGTTGGAGTCCACGTTCTTT
[37 nt withheld, positions 7745-7781]
ACCCTATCTCGGTCTATTCTTTTGATTTATAAGGGATTTTGCCGATTTCGGCCTATTGGTTAAAAAATGA
GCTGATTTAACAAAAATTTAACGCGAATTTTAACAAAATATTAACGCTTACAATTTAGGTGGCACTTTTC
GGGGAAATGTGCGCGGAACCCCTATTTGTTTATTTTTCTAAATACATTCAAATATGTATCCGCTCATGAG
ACAATAACCCTGATAAATGCTTCAATAATATTGAAAAAGGAAGAGTATGAGTATTCAACATTTCCGTGTC
GCCCTTATTCCCTTTTTTGCGGCATTTTGCCTTCCTGTTTTTGCTCACCCAGAAACGCTGGTGAAAGTAA
AAGATGCTGAAGATCAGTTGGGTGCACGAGTGGGTTACATCGAACTGGATCTCAACAGCGGTAAGATCCT
TGAGAGTTTTCGCCCCGAAGAACGTTTTCCAATGATGAGCACTTTTAAAGTTCTGCTATGTGGCGCGGTA
TTATCCCGTATTGACGCCGGGCAAGAGCAACTCGGTCGCCGCATACACTATTCTCAGAATGACTTGGTTG
AGTACTCACCAGTCACAGAAAAGCATCTTACGGATGGCATGACAGTAAGAGAATTATGCAGTGCTGCCAT
AACCATGAGTGATAACACTGCGGCCAACTTACTTCTGACAACGATCGGAGGACCGAAGGAGCTAACCGCT
TTTTTGCACAACATGGGGGATCATGTAACTCGCCTTGATCGTTGGGAACCGGAGCTGAATGAAGCCATAC
CAAACGACGAGCGTGACACCACGATGCCTGTAGCAATGGCAACAACGTTGCGCAAACTATTAACTGGCGA
ACTACTTACTCTAGCTTCCCGGCAACAATTAATAGACTGGATGGAGGCGGATAAAGTTGCAGGACCACTT
CTGCGCTCGGCCCTTCCGACTGGCTGGTTTATTGCTGATAAATCTGGAGCCGGTGAGCGTGGGTCTCGCG
GTATCATTGCAGCACTGGGGCCAGATGGTAAGCCCTCCCGTATCGTAGTTATCTACACGACGGGGAGTCA
GGCAACTATGGATGAACGAAATAGACAGATCGCTGAGATAGGTGCCTCACTGATTAAGCATTGGTAACTG
TCAGACCAAGTTTACTCATATATACTTTAGATTGATTTAAAACTTCATTTTTAATTTAAAAGGATCTAGG
TGAAGATCCTTTTTGATAATCTCATGACCAAAATCCCTTAACGTGAGTTTTCGTTCCACTGAGCGTCAGA
CCCCGTAGAAAAGATCAAAGGATCTTCTTGAGATCCTTTTTTTCTGCGCGTAATCTGCTGCTTGCAAACA
AAAAAACCACCGCTACCAGCGGTGGTTTGTTTGCCGGATCAAGAGCTACCAACTCTTTTTCCGAAGGTAA
CTGGCTTCAGCAGAGCGCAGATACCAAATACTGTTCTTCTAGTGTAGCCGTAGTTAGGCCACCACTTCAA
GAACTCTGTAGCACCGCCTACATACCTCGCTCTGCTAATCCTGTTACCAGTGGCTGCTGCCAGTGGCGAT
AAGTCGTGTCTTACCGGGTTGGACTCAAGACGATAGTTACCGGATAAGGCGCAGCGGTCGGGCTGAACGG
GGGGTTCGTGCACACAGCCCAGCTTGGAGCGAACGACCTACACCGAACTGAGATACCTACAGCGTGAGCT
ATGAGAAAGCGCCACGCTTCCCGAAGGGAGAAAGGCGGACAGGTATCCGGTAAGCGGCAGGGTCGGAACA
GGAGAGCGCACGAGGGAGCTTCCAGGGGGAAACGCCTGGTATCTTTATAGTCCTGTCGGGTTTCGCCACC
TCTGACTTGAGCGTCGATTTTTGTGATGCTCGTCAGGGGGGCGGAGCCTATGGAAAAACGCCAGCAACGC
GGCCTTTTTACGGTTCCTGGCCCTTTGCTGGCCTTTTGCTCACATGTTCTTTCCTGCGTTATCCCCTGAT
TCTGTGGATAACCGTATTACCGCCTTTGAGTGAGCTGATACCGCTCGCCGCAGCCGAACGACCGAGCGCA
GCGAGTCAGTGAGCGAGGAAGCGGAAGAGCGCCCAATACGCAAACCGCCTCTCCCCGCGCGTTGGCCGAT
TCATTAATGCAGCTGACACGACAGGTTTCCCGACTGGAAAGCGGGCAGTGAGCGCAACGCAATTAATGTG
AGTTAGCTCACTCATTAGGCACCCCAGGCTTTACACTTTATGCTTCCGGCTCGTATGTTGTGTGGAATTG
TGAGCGGATAACAATTTCACACAGGAAACAGCTATGACCATGATTACGCCAAGCGCGCAATTAACCCTCA
CTAAAGGGAACAAAAGCTGGAGCTGCAAGC
